Addgene plasmid #108794: pBW1359_pCAG-PV1-FKBP-L1-PhiC31-429C-NLS-BGHpA
Purpose: Expresses aa429 to C-terminus of PhiC31 integrase fused to FKBP CID
Depositing lab: Wilson Wong. Depositing organization: Boston University Main Campus. Publication: High-performance chemical- and light-inducible recombinases in mammalian cells and mice. Weinberg BH, Cho JH, Agarwal Y, Pham NTH, Caraballo LD, Walkosz M, Ortega C, Trexler M, Tague N, Law B, Benman WKJ, Letendre J, Beal J, Wong WW. Nat Commun. 2019 Oct 24;10(1):4845. doi: 10.1038/s41467-019-12800-7. PubMed 31649244.
Backbone
  Vector backbone: pCAGGS
  Vector type: Mammalian Expression, Cre/Lox, Synthetic Biology
Growth in bacteria
  Bacterial resistance: Ampicillin, 100 μg/mL
  Growth temperature: 37°C
  Growth strain: NEB Stable
  Copy number: High Copy
Gene/Insert
  Gene/Insert name: PhiC31 integrase fragment aa429 to C-terminus
  Species: Synthetic
  Promoter: pCAG
  Tag / fusion protein: FKBP (N terminal on insert); NLS (C terminal on insert)
  Cloning method: Restriction Enzyme; 5′ cloning site KpnI (not destroyed); 3′ cloning site EcoRI (not destroyed)
Terms and licenses: Academic/Nonprofit Terms; Industry Terms: Not Available to Industry
Depositor comments: Please visit https://www.biorxiv.org/content/10.1101/747121v1 for bioRxiv preprint.
How to cite: pBW1359_pCAG-PV1-FKBP-L1-PhiC31-429C-NLS-BGHpA was a gift from Wilson Wong (Addgene plasmid # 108794 ; http://n2t.net/addgene:108794 ; RRID:Addgene_108794)
