[The description below was written by a language model from this plasmid's Addgene catalogue record and pLannotate feature annotations shown in this document.]
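Description:
pBW1359_pCAG-PV1-FKBP-L1-PhiC31-429C-NLS-BGHpA is a 6,166 nt mammalian expression plasmid built on the pCAGGS backbone. It encodes one half of a split, chemically inducible PhiC31 integrase. In E. coli it is propagated through a high-copy ColE1/pUC-type origin and selected with ampicillin via the β-lactamase gene. Backbone remnants include lac promoter/operator elements, short lacI fragments, and an SV40 origin with an SV40 poly(A) signal. No mammalian selection marker is annotated.

Expression is driven by the CAG promoter, annotated here as its three parts: the CMV immediate-early enhancer, the chicken β-actin promoter, and a chimeric β-actin/β-globin intron. This combination gives strong, broad transcription in mammalian cells. The open reading frame starts with an FKBP domain, continues through a linker (L1) into the PhiC31 integrase fragment running from amino acid 429 to the C-terminus, and ends with a nuclear localization signal. The annotation tool matched the FKBP region to DmrB, the F36V variant of FKBP12, but the catalogue entry says only FKBP. The integrase fragment and NLS were not annotated automatically and presumably lie between the FKBP region and the bGH poly(A) signal that terminates the transcript. The residual rabbit β-globin poly(A) of pCAGGS sits further downstream. The record does not explain what "PV1" in the name refers to.

FKBP serves as a chemically induced dimerization (CID) domain. The plasmid would be expected to be co-expressed with a complementary N-terminal PhiC31 fragment fused to a partner dimerization domain, so that adding a small-molecule dimerizer reconstitutes integrase activity, although the record names neither the partner nor the ligand. The construct is catalogued for synthetic biology and recombinase applications in mammalian systems.
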