Features (pLannotate 1.2.2; 19 found; start..end, strand, type, name):
     46..62      -  protein_bind   lac operator: The lac repressor binds to the lac operator to inhibit transcription in E. coli. This inhibition can be relieved by adding lactose or isopropyl-β-D-thiogalactopyranoside (IPTG). lac repressor encoded by lacI
     70..100     -  promoter       lac promoter: promoter for the E. coli lac operon
    115..136     -  protein_bind   CAP binding site: CAP binding activates transcription in the presence of cAMP. E. coli catabolite activator protein
    149..188     -  CDS            lacI (fragment): lac repressor; lacI; The lac repressor binds to the lac operator to inhibit transcription in E. coli. This inhibition can be relieved by adding lactose or isopropyl-β-D-thiogalactopyranoside (IPTG).
    195..217     +  promoter       SV40 promoter (fragment): SV40 enhancer and early promoter
    221..355     +  rep_origin     SV40 ori: SV40 origin of replication
    375..509     +  polyA_signal   SV40 poly(A) signal: SV40 polyadenylation signal
    511..565     -  CDS            lacI (fragment): lac repressor; lacI; The lac repressor binds to the lac operator to inhibit transcription in E. coli. This inhibition can be relieved by adding lactose or isopropyl-β-D-thiogalactopyranoside (IPTG).
    748..1336    -  rep_origin     ori: high-copy-number ColE1/pMB1/pBR322/pUC origin of replication
   1507..2367    -  CDS            AmpR: β-lactamase; bla; confers resistance to ampicillin, carbenicillin, and related antibiotics
   2368..2472    -  promoter       AmpR promoter: bla
   2503..2882    +  enhancer       CMV enhancer: human cytomegalovirus immediate early enhancer
   2884..3159    +  promoter       chicken β-actin promoter: No description available
   3160..4175    +  intron         chimeric intron: chimera between introns from chicken β-actin and rabbit β-globin
   4319..4639    +  CDS            DmrB: F36V mutant of FK506-binding protein FKBP12 binds synthetic ligands that do not bind wild-type FKBP
   5243..5467    +  polyA_signal   bGH poly(A) signal: bovine growth hormone polyadenylation signal
   5471..5492    +  promoter       SV40 promoter (fragment): SV40 enhancer and early promoter
   5630..5701    +  CDS            HBB (fragment): HBB_PONPY - Experimental evidence at transcript level: Swiss-Prot protein existence level 2. Involved in oxygen transport from the lung to the various peripheral tissues. From Pongo pygmaeus (Bornean orangutan).
   5772..5827    +  polyA_signal   β-globin poly(A) signal: rabbit β-globin polyadenylation signal (Gil and Proudfoot, 1987)
>Addgene plasmid #108794 | pBW1359_pCAG-PV1-FKBP-L1-PhiC31-429C-NLS-BGHpA | depositor full sequence | sequence record 205075 | Full Sequence
CCCAAGCTTGGCGTAATCATGGTCATAGCTGTTTCCTGTGTGAAATTGTTATCCGCTCACAATTCCACAC
AACATACGAGCCGGAAGCATAAAGTGTAAAGCCTGGGGTGCCTAATGAGTGAGCTAACTCACATTAATTG
CGTTGCGCTCACTGCCCGCTTTCCAGTCGGGAAACCTGTCGTGCCAGCGGATCCGCATCTCAATTAGTCA
GCAACCATAGTCCCGCCCCTAACTCCGCCCAGTTCCGCCCATTCTCCGCCCCATGGCTGACTAATTTTTT
TTATTTATGCAGAGGCCGAGGCCGCCTCGGCCTCTGAGCTATTCCAGAAGTAGTGAGGAGGCTTTTTTGG
AGGCCTAGGCTTTTGCAAAAAGCTAACTTGTTTATTGCAGCTTATAATGGTTACAAATAAAGCAATAGCA
TCACAAATTTCACAAATAAAGCATTTTTTTCACTGCATTCTAGTTGTGGTTTGTCCAAACTCATCAATGT
ATCTTATCATGTCTGGATCCGCTGCATTAATGAATCGGCCAACGCGCGGGGAGAGGCGGTTTGCGTATTG
GGCGCTCTTCCGCTTCCTCGCTCACTGACTCGCTGCGCTCGGTCGTTCGGCTGCGGCGAGCGGTATCAGC
TCACTCAAAGGCGGTAATACGGTTATCCACAGAATCAGGGGATAACGCAGGAAAGAACATGTGAGCAAAA
GGCCAGCAAAAGGCCAGGAACCGTAAAAAGGCCGCGTTGCTGGCGTTTTTCCATAGGCTCCGCCCCCCTG
ACGAGCATCACAAAAATCGACGCTCAAGTCAGAGGTGGCGAAACCCGACAGGACTATAAAGATACCAGGC
GTTTCCCCCTGGAAGCTCCCTCGTGCGCTCTCCTGTTCCGACCCTGCCGCTTACCGGATACCTGTCCGCC
TTTCTCCCTTCGGGAAGCGTGGCGCTTTCTCATAGCTCACGCTGTAGGTATCTCAGTTCGGTGTAGGTCG
TTCGCTCCAAGCTGGGCTGTGTGCACGAACCCCCCGTTCAGCCCGACCGCTGCGCCTTATCCGGTAACTA
TCGTCTTGAGTCCAACCCGGTAAGACACGACTTATCGCCACTGGCAGCAGCCACTGGTAACAGGATTAGC
AGAGCGAGGTATGTAGGCGGTGCTACAGAGTTCTTGAAGTGGTGGCCTAACTACGGCTACACTAGAAGAA
CAGTATTTGGTATCTGCGCTCTGCTGAAGCCAGTTACCTTCGGAAAAAGAGTTGGTAGCTCTTGATCCGG
CAAACAAACCACCGCTGGTAGCGGTGGTTTTTTTGTTTGCAAGCAGCAGATTACGCGCAGAAAAAAAGGA
TCTCAAGAAGATCCTTTGATCTTTTCTACGGGGTCTGACGCTCAGTGGAACGAAAACTCACGTTAAGGGA
TTTTGGTCATGAGATTATCAAAAAGGATCTTCACCTAGATCCTTTTAAATTAAAAATGAAGTTTTAAATC
AATCTAAAGTATATATGAGTAAACTTGGTCTGACAGTTACCAATGCTTAATCAGTGAGGCACCTATCTCA
GCGATCTGTCTATTTCGTTCATCCATAGTTGCCTGACTCCCCGTCGTGTAGATAACTACGATACGGGAGG
GCTTACCATCTGGCCCCAGTGCTGCAATGATACCGCGAGACCCACGCTCACCGGCTCCAGATTTATCAGC
AATAAACCAGCCAGCCGGAAGGGCCGAGCGCAGAAGTGGTCCTGCAACTTTATCCGCCTCCATCCAGTCT
ATTAATTGTTGCCGGGAAGCTAGAGTAAGTAGTTCGCCAGTTAATAGTTTGCGCAACGTTGTTGCCATTG
CTACAGGCATCGTGGTGTCACGCTCGTCGTTTGGTATGGCTTCATTCAGCTCCGGTTCCCAACGATCAAG
GCGAGTTACATGATCCCCCATGTTGTGCAAAAAAGCGGTTAGCTCCTTCGGTCCTCCGATCGTTGTCAGA
AGTAAGTTGGCCGCAGTGTTATCACTCATGGTTATGGCAGCACTGCATAATTCTCTTACTGTCATGCCAT
CCGTAAGATGCTTTTCTGTGACTGGTGAGTACTCAACCAAGTCATTCTGAGAATAGTGTATGCGGCGACC
GAGTTGCTCTTGCCCGGCGTCAATACGGGATAATACCGCGCCACATAGCAGAACTTTAAAAGTGCTCATC
ATTGGAAAACGTTCTTCGGGGCGAAAACTCTCAAGGATCTTACCGCTGTTGAGATCCAGTTCGATGTAAC
CCACTCGTGCACCCAACTGATCTTCAGCATCTTTTACTTTCACCAGCGTTTCTGGGTGAGCAAAAACAGG
AAGGCAAAATGCCGCAAAAAAGGGAATAAGGGCGACACGGAAATGTTGAATACTCATACTCTTCCTTTTT
CAATATTATTGAAGCATTTATCAGGGTTATTGTCTCATGAGCGGATACATATTTGAATGTATTTAGAAAA
ATAAACAAATAGGGGTTCCGCGCACATTTCCCCGAAAAGTGCCACCTGGGTCGACATTGATTATTGACTA
GTTATTAATAGTAATCAATTACGGGGTCATTAGTTCATAGCCCATATATGGAGTTCCGCGTTACATAACT
TACGGTAAATGGCCCGCCTGGCTGACCGCCCAACGACCCCCGCCCATTGACGTCAATAATGACGTATGTT
CCCATAGTAACGCCAATAGGGACTTTCCATTGACGTCAATGGGTGGAGTATTTACGGTAAACTGCCCACT
TGGCAGTACATCAAGTGTATCATATGCCAAGTACGCCCCCTATTGACGTCAATGACGGTAAATGGCCCGC
CTGGCATTATGCCCAGTACATGACCTTATGGGACTTTCCTACTTGGCAGTACATCTACGTATTAGTCATC
GCTATTACCATGGTCGAGGTGAGCCCCACGTTCTGCTTCACTCTCCCCATCTCCCCCCCCTCCCCACCCC
CAATTTTGTATTTATTTATTTTTTAATTATTTTGTGCAGCGATGGGGGCGGGGGGGGGGGGGGCGCGCGC
CAGGCGGGGCGGGGCGGGGCGAGGGGCGGGGCGGGGCGAGGCGGAAAGGTGCGGCGGCAGCCAATCAGAG
CGGCGCGCTCCGAAAGTTTCCTTTTATGGCGAGGCGGCGGCGGCGGCGGCCCTATAAAAAGCGAAGCGCG
CGGCGGGCGGGAGTCGCTGCGTTGCCTTCGCCCCGTGCCCCGCTCCGCGCCGCCTCGCGCCGCCCGCCCC
GGCTCTGACTGACCGCGTTACTCCCACAGGTGAGCGGGCGGGACGGCCCTTCTCCTCCGGGCTGTAATTA
GCGCTTGGTTTAATGACGGCTCGTTTCTTTTCTGTGGCTGCGTGAAAGCCTTAAAGGGCTCCGGGAGGGC
CCTTTGTGCGGGGGGGAGCGGCTCGGGGGGTGCGTGCGTGTGTGTGTGCGTGGGGAGCGCCGCGTGCGGC
TCCGCGCTGCCCGGCGGCTGTGAGCGCTGCGGGCGCGGCGCGGGGCTTTGTGCGCTCCGCAGTGTGCGCG
AGGGGAGCGCGGCCGGGGGCGGTGCCCCGCGGTGCGGGGGGGGCTGCGAGGGGAACAAAGGCTGCGTGCG
GGGTGTGTGCGTGGGGGGGTGAGCAGGGGGTGTGGGCGCGGCGGTCGGGCTGTAACCCCCCCCTGCACCC
CCCTCCCCGAGTTGCTGAGCACGGCCCGGCTTCGGGTGCGGGGCTCCGTACGGGGCGTGGCGCGGGGCTC
GCCGTGCCGGGCGGGGGGTGGCGGCAGGTGGGGGTGCCGGGCGGGGCGGGGCCGCCTCGGGCCGGGGAGG
GCTCGGGGGAGGGGCGCGGCGGCCCCCGGAGCGCCGGCGGCTGTCGAGGCGCGGCGAGCCGCAGCCATTG
CCTTTTATGGTAATCGTGCGAGAGGGCGCAGGGACTTCCTTTGTCCCAAATCTGTGCGGAGCCGAAATCT
GGGAGGCGCCGCCGCACCCCCTCTAGCGGGCGCGGGGCGAAGCGGTGCGGCGCCGGCAGGAAGGAAATGG
GCGGGGAGGGCCTTCGTGCGTCGCCGCGCCGCCGTCCCCTTCTCCCTCTCCAGCCTCGGGGCTGTCCGCG
GGGGGACGGCTGCCTTCGGGGGGGACGGGGCAGGGCGGGGTTCGGCTTCTGGCGTGTGACCGGCGGCTCT
AGAGCCTCTGCTAACCATGTTCATGCCTTCTTCTTTTTCCTACAGCTCCTGGGCAACGTGCTGGTTATTG
TGCTGTCTCATCATTTTGGCAAAGAATTGATTAATTCGAGCGAAGGCGCGCCCATTACTCGCATCCATTC
TCAGGCTGTCTCGTCTCGTCTCGCACGCGTGCCGCCACCATGTCTAGAGGAGTGCAGGTGGAAACCATCT
CCCCAGGAGACGGGCGCACCTTCCCCAAGCGCGGCCAGACCTGCGTGGTGCACTACACCGGGATGCTTGA
AGATGGAAAGAAATTTGATTCCTCCCGGGACAGAAACAAGCCCTTTAAGTTTATGCTAGGCAAGCAGGAG
GTGATCCGAGGCTGGGAAGAAGGGGTTGCCCAGATGAGTGTGGGTCAGAGAGCCAAACTGACTATATCTC
CAGATTATGCCTATGGTGCCACTGGGCACCCAGGCATCATCCCACCACATGCCACTCTCGTCTTCGATGT
GGAGCTTCTAAAACTGGAATCCGGAGGGTCTGGCTCCGGATCAAGTGGTGGCAGCGGTACCGGCGACGAG
GAGACCCTGGCCCTGCTGTGGGAGGCCGCCAGAAGATTCGGCAAGCTGACCGAGGCCCCCGAGAAGAGCG
GCGAGAGGGCCAACCTGGTGGCCGAGAGAGCCGACGCCCTGAACGCCCTGGAGGAGCTGTACGAGGACAG
AGCCGCCGGAGCCTATGACGGCCCTGTGGGCAGGAAGCACTTCAGAAAGCAGCAGGCCGCCCTGACCCTG
AGACAGCAGGGCGCCGAGGAAAGACTGGCCGAGCTGGAGGCCGCCGAGGCCCCTAAGCTGCCCCTGGATC
AGTGGTTCCCCGAGGATGCCGACGCCGACCCCACCGGCCCCAAGTCCTGGTGGGGCAGAGCCAGCGTGGA
CGACAAGAGGGTGTTCGTGGGCCTGTTCGTGGATAAGATCGTGGTGACCAAGAGCACCACCGGCAGGGGC
CAGGGCACCCCCATCGAGAAGAGAGCCAGCATCACCTGGGCCAAGCCTCCCACCGACGACGACGAGGATG
ACGCCCAGGACGGCACCGAGGACGTGGCCGCCCCCAAGAAAAAGCGGAAGGTGTGAGAATTCCTGTGCCT
TCTAGTTGCCAGCCATCTGTTGTTTGCCCCTCCCCCGTGCCTTCCTTGACCCTGGAAGGTGCCACTCCCA
CTGTCCTTTCCTAATAAAATGAGGAAATTGCATCGCATTGTCTGAGTAGGTGTCATTCTATTCTGGGGGG
TGGGGTGGGGCAGGACAGCAAGGGGGAGGATTGGGAAGACAATAGCAGGCATGCTGGGGATGCGGTGGGC
TCTATGGCTTCTGAGGCGGAAAGAACCAGCTGGGGCTCTAGGGGGTATCCCCACGCGCCCTGTAGCGTGT
ACCGCTGGGAGTTCGTAGACGGAAACAAACGCAGAATCCAAGCGCGGCCGCCCAGGATACATAGATTACC
ACAACTCCGAGCCCTTCCACCGCTAGCGCACTCCTCAGGTGCAGGCTGCCTATCAGAAGGTGGTGGCTGG
TGTGGCCAATGCCCTGGCTCACAAATACCACTGAGATCTTTTTCCCTCTGCCAAAAATTATGGGGACATC
ATGAAGCCCCTTGAGCATCTGACTTCTGGCTAATAAAGGAAATTTATTTTCATTGCAATAGTGTGTTGGA
ATTTTTTGTGTCTCTCACTCGGAAGGACATATGGGAGGGCAAATCATTTAAAACATCAGAATGAGTATTT
GGTTTAGAGTTTGGCAACATATGCCCATATGCTGGCTGCCATGAACAAAGGTTGGCTATAAAGAGGTCAT
CAGTATATGAAACAGCCCCCTGCTGTCCATTCCTTATTCCATAGAAAAGCCTTGACTTGAGGTTAGATTT
TTTTTATATTTTGTTTTGTGTTATTTTTTTCTTTAACATCCCTAAAATTTTCCTTACATGTTTTACTAGC
CAGATTTTTCCTCCTCTCCTGACTACTCCCAGTCATAGCTGTCCCTCTTCTCTTATGGAGATCCCTCGAC
CTGCAG
