>Addgene plasmid #108794 | pBW1359_pCAG-PV1-FKBP-L1-PhiC31-429C-NLS-BGHpA | addgene partial sequence | sequence record 217433 | Addgene Partial NGS Result
TGCACCCCCCTCCCCGAGTTGCTGAGCACGGCCCGGCTTCGGGTGCGGGGCTCCGTACGGGGCGTGGCGC
GGGGCTCGCCGTGCCGGGCGGGGGGTGGCGGCAGGTGGGGGTGCCGGGCGGGGCGGGGCCGCCTCGGGCC
GGGGAGGGCTCGGGGGAGGGGCGCGGCGGCCCCCGGAGCGCCGGCGGCTGTCGAGGCGCGGCGAGCCGCA
GCCATTGCCTTTTATGGTAATCGTGCGAGAGGGCGCAGGGACTTCCTTTGTCCCAAATCTGTGCGGAGCC
GAAATCTGGGAGGCGCCGCCGCACCCCCTCTAGCGGGCGCGGGGCGAAGCGGTGCGGCGCCGGCAGGAAG
GAAATGGGCGGGGAGGGCCTTCGTGCGTCGCCGCGCCGCCGTCCCCTTCTCCCTCTCCAGCCTCGGGGCT
GTCCGCGGGGGGACGGCTGCCTTCGGGGGGGACGGGGCAGGGCGGGGTTCGGCTTCTGGCGTGTGACCGG
CGGCTCTAGAGCCTCTGCTAACCATGTTCATGCCTTCTTCTTTTTCCTACAGCTCCTGGGCAACGTGCTG
GTTATTGTGCTGTCTCATCATTTTGGCAAAGAATTGATTAATTCGAGCGAAGGCGCGCCCATTACTCGCA
TCCATTCTCAGGCTGTCTCGTCTCGTCTCGCACGCGTGCCGCCACCATGTCTAGAGGAGTGCAGGTGGAA
ACCATCTCCCCAGGAGACGGGCGCACCTTCCCCAAGCGCGGCCAGACCTGCGTGGTGCACTACACCGGGA
TGCTTGAAGATGGAAAGAAATTTGATTCCTCCCGGGACAGAAACAAGCCCTTTAAGTTTATGCTAGGCAA
GCAGGAGGTGATCCGAGGCTGGGAAGAAGGGGTTGCCCAGATGAGTGTGGGTCAGAGAGCCAAACTGACT
ATATCTCCAGATTATGCCTATGGTGCCACTGGGCACCCAGGCATCATCCCACCACATGCCACTCTCGTCT
TCGATGTGGAGCTTCTAAAACTGGAATCCGGAGGGTCTGGCTCCGGATCAAGTGGTGGCAGCGGTACCGG
CGACGAGGAGACCCTGGCCCTGCTGTGGGAGGCCGCCAGAAGATTCGGCAAGCTGACCGAGGCCCCCGAG
AAGAGCGGCGAGAGGGCCAACCTGGTGGCCGAGAGAGCCGACGCCCTGAACGCCCTGGAGGAGCTGTACG
AGGACAGAGCCGCCGGAGCCTATGACGGCCCTGTGGGCAGGAAGCACTTCAGAAAGCAGCAGGCCGCCCT
GACCCTGAGACAGCAGGGCGCCGAGGAAAGACTGGCCGAGCTGGAGGCCGCCGAGGCCCCTAAGCTGCCC
CTGGATCAGTGGTTCCCCGAGGATGCCGACGCCGACCCCACCGGCCCCAAGTCCTGGTGGGGCAGAGCCA
GCGTGGACGACAAGAGGGTGTTCGTGGGCCTGTTCGTGGATAAGATCGTGGTGACCAAGAGCACCACCGG
CAGGGGCCAGGGCACCCCCATCGAGAAGAGAGCCAGCATCACCTGGGCCAAGCCTCCCACCGACGACGAC
GAGGATGACGCCCAGGACGGCACCGAGGACGTGGCCGCCCCCAAGAAAAAGCGGAAGGTGTGAGAATTCC
TGTGCCTTCTAGTTGCCAGCCATCTGTTGTTTGCCCCTCCCCCGTGCCTTCCTTGACCCTGGAAGGTGCC
ACTCCCACTGTCCTTTCCTAATAAAATGAGGAAATTGCATCGCATTGTCTGAGTAGGTGTCATTCTATTC
TGGGGGGTGGGGTGGGGCAGGACAGCAAGGGGGAGGATTGGGAAGACAATAGCAGGCATGCTGGGGATGC
GGTGGGCTCTATGGCTTCTGAGGCGGAAAGAACCAGCTGGGGCTCTAGGGGGTATCCCCACGCGCCCTGT
AGCGTGTACCGCTGGGAGTTCGTAGACGGAAACAAACGCAGAATCCAAGCGCGGCCGCCCAGGATACATA
GATTACCACAACTCCGAGCCCTTCCACCGCTAGCGCACTCCTCAGGTGCAGGCTGCCTATCAGAAGGTGG
TGGCTGGTGTGGCCAATGCCCTGGCTCACAAATACCACTGAGATCTTTTTCCCTCTGCCAAAAATTATGG
GGACATCATGAAGCCCCTTGAGCATCTGACTTCTGGCTAATAAAGGAAATTTATTTTCATTGCAATAGTG
TGTTGGAATTTTTTGTGTCTCTCACTCGGAAGGACATATGGGAGGGCAAATCATTTAAAACATCAGAATG
AGTATTTGGTTTAGAGTTTGGCAACATATGCCCATATGCTGGCTGCCATGAACAAAGGTTGGCTATAAAG
AGGTCATCAGTATATGAAACAGCCCCCTGCTGTCCATTCCTTATTCCATAGAAAAGCCTTGACTTGAGGT
TAGATTTTTTTTATATTTTGTTTTGTGTTATTTTTTTCTTTAACATCCCTAAAATTTTCCTTACATGTTT
TACTAGCCAGATTTTTCCTCCTCTCCTGACTACTCCCAGTCATAGCTGTCCCTCTTCTCTTATGGAGATC
CCTCGACCTGCAGCCCAAGCTTGGCGTAATCATGGTCATAGCTGTTTCCTGTGTGAAATTGTTATCCGCT
CACAATTCCACACAACATACGAGCCGGAAGCATAAAGTGTAAAGCCTGGGGTGCCTAATGAGTGAGCTAA
CTCACATTAATTGCGTTGCGCTCACTGCCCGCTTTCCAGTCGGGAAACCTGTCGTGCCAGCGGATCCGCA
TCTCAATTAGTCAGCAACCATAGTCCCGCCCCTAACTCCGCCCAGTTCCGCCCATTCTCCGCCCCATGGC
TGACTAATTTTTTTTATTTATGCAGAGGCCGAGGCCGCCTCGGCCTCTGAGCTATTCCAGAAGTAGTGAG
GAGGCTTTTTTGGAGGCCTAGGCTTTTGCAAAAAGCTAACTTGTTTATTGCAGCTTATAATGGTTACAAA
TAAAGCAATAGCATCACAAATTTCACAAATAAAGCATTTTTTTCACTGCATTCTAGTTGTGGTTTGTCCA
AACTCATCAATGTATCTTATCATGTCTGGATCCGCTGCATTAATGAATCGGCCAACGCGCGGGGAGAGGC
GGTTTGCGTATTGGGCGCTCTTCCGCTTCCTCGCTCACTGACTCGCTGCGCTCGGTCGTTCGGCTGCGGC
GAGCGGTATCAGCTCACTCAAAGGCGGTAATACGGTTATCCACAGAATCAGGGGATAACGCAGGAAAGAA
CATGTGAGCAAAAGGCCAGCAAAAGGCCAGGAACCGTAAAAAGGCCGCGTTGCTGGCGTTTTTCCATAGG
CTCCGCCCCCCTGACGAGCATCACAAAAATCGACGCTCAAGTCAGAGGTGGCGAAACCCGACAGGACTAT
AAAGATACCAGGCGTTTCCCCCTGGAAGCTCCCTCGTGCGCTCTCCTGTTCCGACCCTGCCGCTTACCGG
ATACCTGTCCGCCTTTCTCCCTTCGGGAAGCGTGGCGCTTTCTCATAGCTCACGCTGTAGGTATCTCAGT
TCGGTGTAGGTCGTTCGCTCCAAGCTGGGCTGTGTGCACGAACCCCCCGTTCAGCCCGACCGCTGCGCCT
TATCCGGTAACTATCGTCTTGAGTCCAACCCGGTAAGACACGACTTATCGCCACTGGCAGCAGCCACTGG
TAACAGGATTAGCAGAGCGAGGTATGTAGGCGGTGCTACAGAGTTCTTGAAGTGGTGGCCTAACTACGGC
TACACTAGAAGAACAGTATTTGGTATCTGCGCTCTGCTGAAGCCAGTTACCTTCGGAAAAAGAGTTGGTA
GCTCTTGATCCGGCAAACAAACCACCGCTGGTAGCGGTGGTTTTTTTGTTTGCAAGCAGCAGATTACGCG
CAGAAAAAAAGGATCTCAAGAAGATCCTTTGATCTTTTCTACGGGGTCTGACGCTCAGTGGAACGAAAAC
TCACGTTAAGGGATTTTGGTCATGAGATTATCAAAAAGGATCTTCACCTAGATCCTTTTAAATTAAAAAT
GAAGTTTTAAATCAATCTAAAGTATATATGAGTAAACTTGGTCTGACAGTTACCAATGCTTAATCAGTGA
GGCACCTATCTCAGCGATCTGTCTATTTCGTTCATCCATAGTTGCCTGACTCCCCGTCGTGTAGATAACT
ACGATACGGGAGGGCTTACCATCTGGCCCCAGTGCTGCAATGATACCGCGAGACCCACGCTCACCGGCTC
CAGATTTATCAGCAATAAACCAGCCAGCCGGAAGGGCCGAGCGCAGAAGTGGTCCTGCAACTTTATCCGC
CTCCATCCAGTCTATTAATTGTTGCCGGGAAGCTAGAGTAAGTAGTTCGCCAGTTAATAGTTTGCGCAAC
GTTGTTGCCATTGCTACAGGCATCGTGGTGTCACGCTCGTCGTTTGGTATGGCTTCATTCAGCTCCGGTT
CCCAACGATCAAGGCGAGTTACATGATCCCCCATGTTGTGCAAAAAAGCGGTTAGCTCCTTCGGTCCTCC
GATCGTTGTCAGAAGTAAGTTGGCCGCAGTGTTATCACTCATGGTTATGGCAGCACTGCATAATTCTCTT
ACTGTCATGCCATCCGTAAGATGCTTTTCTGTGACTGGTGAGTACTCAACCAAGTCATTCTGAGAATAGT
GTATGCGGCGACCGAGTTGCTCTTGCCCGGCGTCAATACGGGATAATACCGCGCCACATAGCAGAACTTT
AAAAGTGCTCATCATTGGAAAACGTTCTTCGGGGCGAAAACTCTCAAGGATCTTACCGCTGTTGAGATCC
AGTTCGATGTAACCCACTCGTGCACCCAACTGATCTTCAGCATCTTTTACTTTCACCAGCGTTTCTGGGT
GAGCAAAAACAGGAAGGCAAAATGCCGCAAAAAAGGGAATAAGGGCGACACGGAAATGTTGAATACTCAT
ACTCTTCCTTTTTCAATATTATTGAAGCATTTATCAGGGTTATTGTCTCATGAGCGGATACATATTTGAA
TGTATTTAGAAAAATAAACAAATAGGGGTTCCGCGCACATTTCCCCGAAAAGTGCCACCTGGGTCGACAT
TGATTATTGACTAGTTATTAATAGTAATCAATTACGGGGTCATTAGTTCATAGCCCATATATGGAGTTCC
GCGTTACATAACTTACGGTAAATGGCCCGCCTGGCTGACCGCCCAACGACCCCCGCCCATTGACGTCAAT
AATGACGTATGTTCCCATAGTAACGCCAATAGGGACTTTCCATTGACGTCAATGGGTGGAGTATTTACGG
TAAACTGCCCACTTGGCAGTACATCAAGTGTATCATATGCCAAGTACGCCCCCTATTGACGTCAATGACG
GTAAATGGCCCGCCTGGCATTATGCCCAGTACATGACCTTATGGGACTTTCCTACTTGGCAGTACATCTA
CGTATTAGTCATCGCTATTACCATGGTCGAGGTGAGCCCCACGTTCTGCTTCACTCTCCCCATCTCCCCC
CCCTCCCCACCCCCAATTTTGTATTTATTTATTTTTTAATTATTTTGTGCAGCGATGGGGGCGGGGGGGG
G
